>Addgene plasmid #33239 | pEGFP-ATXN1-2Q | addgene full sequence | sequence record 222076 | Addgene NGS Result
TAGTTATTAATAGTAATCAATTACGGGGTCATTAGTTCATAGCCCATATATGGAGTTCCGCGTTACATAA
CTTACGGTAAATGGCCCGCCTGGCTGACCGCCCAACGACCCCCGCCCATTGACGTCAATAATGACGTATG
TTCCCATAGTAACGCCAATAGGGACTTTCCATTGACGTCAATGGGTGGAGTATTTACGGTAAACTGCCCA
CTTGGCAGTACATCAAGTGTATCATATGCCAAGTACGCCCCCTATTGACGTCAATGACGGTAAATGGCCC
GCCTGGCATTATGCCCAGTACATGACCTTATGGGACTTTCCTACTTGGCAGTACATCTACGTATTAGTCA
TCGCTATTACCATGGTGATGCGGTTTTGGCAGTACATCAATGGGCGTGGATAGCGGTTTGACTCACGGGG
ATTTCCAAGTCTCCACCCCATTGACGTCAATGGGAGTTTGTTTTGGCACCAAAATCAACGGGACTTTCCA
AAATGTCGTAACAACTCCGCCCCATTGACGCAAATGGGCGGTAGGCGTGTACGGTGGGAGGTCTATATAA
GCAGAGCTGGTTTAGTGAACCGTCAGATCCGCTAGCGCTACCGGTCGCCACCATGGTGAGCAAGGGCGAG
GAGCTGTTCACCGGGGTGGTGCCCATCCTGGTCGAGCTGGACGGCGACGTAAACGGCCACAAGTTCAGCG
TGTCCGGCGAGGGCGAGGGCGATGCCACCTACGGCAAGCTGACCCTGAAGTTCATCTGCACCACCGGCAA
GCTGCCCGTGCCCTGGCCCACCCTCGTGACCACCCTGACCTACGGCGTGCAGTGCTTCAGCCGCTACCCC
GACCACATGAAGCAGCACGACTTCTTCAAGTCCGCCATGCCCGAAGGCTACGTCCAGGAGCGCACCATCT
TCTTCAAGGACGACGGCAACTACAAGACCCGCGCCGAGGTGAAGTTCGAGGGCGACACCCTGGTGAACCG
CATCGAGCTGAAGGGCATCGACTTCAAGGAGGACGGCAACATCCTGGGGCACAAGCTGGAGTACAACTAC
AACAGCCACAACGTCTATATCATGGCCGACAAGCAGAAGAACGGCATCAAGGTGAACTTCAAGATCCGCC
ACAACATCGAGGACGGCAGCGTGCAGCTCGCCGACCACTACCAGCAGAACACCCCCATCGGCGACGGCCC
CGTGCTGCTGCCCGACAACCACTACCTGAGCACCCAGTCCGCCCTGAGCAAAGACCCCAACGAGAAGCGC
GATCACATGGTCCTGCTGGAGTTCGTGACCGCCGCCGGGATCACTCTCGGCATGGACGAGCTGTACAAGT
CCGGACTCAGATCTCGAGCTCAAGCTAGCTTCGAATTCATGAAATCCAACCAAGAGCGGAGCAACGAATG
CCTGCCTCCCAAGAAGCGCGAGATCCCCGCCACCAGCCGGTCCTCCGAGGAGAAGGCCCCTACCCTGCCC
AGCGACAACCACCGGGTGGAGGGCACAGCATGGCTCCCGGGCAACCCTGGTGGCCGGGGCCACGGGGGCG
GGAGGCATGGGCCGGCAGGGACCTCGGTGGAGCTTGGTTTACAACAGGGAATAGGTTTACACAAAGCATT
GTCCACAGGGCTGGACTACTCCCCGCCCAGCGCTCCCAGGTCTGTCCCCGTGGCCACCACGCTGCCTGCC
GCGTACGCCACCCCGCAGCCAGGGACCCCGGTGTCCCCCGTACAGTACGCTCACCTGCCGCACACCTTCC
AGTTCATTGGGTCCTCCCAATACAGTGGAACCTATGCCAGCTTCATCCCATCACAGCTGATCCCCCCAAC
CGCCAACCCCGTCACCAGTGCAGTGGCCTCGGCCGCAGGGGCCACCACTCCATCCCAGCGCTCCCAGCTG
GAGGCCTATTCCACTCTGCTGGCCAACATGGGCAGTCTGAGCCAGACGCCGGGACACAAGGCTGAGCAGC
AGCACCTCAGCAGGGCTCCGGGGCTTATCACCCCGGGGTCCCCCCCACCAGCCCAGCAGAACCAGTACGT
CCACATTTCCAGTTCTCCGCAGAACACCGGCCGCACCGCCTCTCCTCCGGCCATCCCCGTCCACCTCCAC
CCCCACCAGACGATGATCCCACACACGCTCACCCTGGGGCCCCCCTCCCAGGTCGTCATGCAATACGCCG
ACTCCGGCAGCCACTTTGTCCCTCGGGAGGCCACCAAGAAAGCTGAGAGCAGCCGGCTGCAGCAGGCCAT
CCAGGCCAAGGAGGTCCTGAACGGTGAGATGGAGAAGAGCCGGCGGTACGGGGCCCCGTCCTCAGCCGAC
CTGGGCCTGGGCAAGGCAGGCGGCAAGTCGGTTCCTCACCCGTACGAGTCCAGGCACGTGGTGGTCCACC
CGAGCCCCTCAGACTACAGCAGTCGTGATCCTTCGGGGGTCCGGGCCTCTGTGATGGTCCTGCCCAACAG
CAACACGCCCGCAGCTGACCTGGAGGTGCAACAGGCCACTCATCGTGAAGCCTCCCCTTCTACCCTCAAC
GACAAAAGTGGCCTGCATTTAGGGAAGCCTGGCCACCGGTCCTACGCGCTCTCACCCCACACGGTCATTC
AGACCACACACAGTGCTTCAGAGCCACTCCCGGTGGGACTGCCAGCCACGGCCTTCTACGCAGGGACTCA
ACCCCCTGTCATCGGCTACCTGAGCGGCCAGCAGCAAGCAATCACCTACGCCGGCAGCCTGCCCCAGCAC
CTGGTGATCCCCGGCACACAGCCCCTGCTCATCCCGGTCGGCAGCACTGACATGGAAGCGTCGGGGGCAG
CCCCGGCCATAGTCACGTCATCCCCCCAGTTTGCTGCAGTGCCTCACACGTTCGTCACCACCGCCCTTCC
CAAGAGCGAGAACTTCAACCCTGAGGCCCTGGTCACCCAGGCCGCCTACCCAGCCATGGTGCAGGCCCAG
ATCCACCTGCCTGTGGTGCAGTCCGTGGCCTCCCCGGCGGCGGCTCCCCCTACGCTGCCTCCCTACTTCA
TGAAAGGCTCCATCATCCAGTTGGCCAACGGGGAGCTAAAGAAGGTGGAAGACTTAAAAACAGAAGATTT
CATCCAGAGTGCAGAGATAAGCAACGACCTGAAGATCGACTCCAGCACCGTAGAGAGGATTGAAGACAGC
CATAGCCCGGGCGTGGCCGTGATACAGTTCGCCGTCGGGGAGCACCGAGCCCAGGTCAGCGTTGAAGTTT
TGGTAGAGTATCCTTTTTTTGTGTTTGGACAGGGCTGGTCATCCTGCTGTCCGGAGAGAACCAGCCAGCT
CTTTGATTTGCCGTGTTCCAAACTCTCAGTTGGGGATGTCTGCATCTCGCTTACCCTCAAGAACCTGAAG
AACGGCTCTGTTAAAAAGGGCCAGCCCGTGGATCCCGCCAGCGTCCTGCTGAAGCACTCAAAGGCCGACG
GCCTGGCGGGCAGCAGACACAGGTATGCCGAGCAGGAAAACGGAATCAACCAGGGGAGTGCCCAGATGCT
CTCTGAGAATGGCGAACTGAAGTTTCCAGAGAAAATGGGATTGCCTGCAGCGCCCTTCCTCACCAAAATA
GAACCCAGCAAGCCCGCGGCAACGAGGAAGAGGAGGTGGTCGGCGCCAGAGAGCCGCAAACTGGAGAAGT
CAGAAGACGAACCACCTTTGACTCTTCCTAAGCCTTCTCTAATTCCTCAGGAGGTTAAGATTTGCATTGA
AGGCCGGTCTAATGTAGGCAAGTAGAAGCTTATCGATACCGTCGACCTCGAGGGGGGGCCCGGTACCGCG
GGCCCGGGATCCACCGGATCTAGATAACTGATCATAATCAGCCATACCACATTTGTAGAGGTTTTACTTG
CTTTAAAAAACCTCCCACACCTCCCCCTGAACCTGAAACATAAAATGAATGCAATTGTTGTTGTTAACTT
GTTTATTGCAGCTTATAATGGTTACAAATAAAGCAATAGCATCACAAATTTCACAAATAAAGCATTTTTT
TCACTGCATTCTAGTTGTGGTTTGTCCAAACTCATCAATGTATCTTAACGCGTAAATTGTAAGCGTTAAT
ATTTTGTTAAAATTCGCGTTAAATTTTTGTTAAATCAGCTCATTTTTTAACCAATAGGCCGAAATCGGCA
AAATCCCTTATAAATCAAAAGAATAGACCGAGATAGGGT
[37 nt withheld, positions 4170-4206]
AAAGAACGTGGACTCCAACGTCAAAGG
[49 nt withheld, positions 4234-4282]
T
[91 nt withheld, positions 4284-4374]
G
[124 nt withheld, positions 4376-4499]
CAGGTGGCACTTTTCGGGGAAATGTGCGCGGAACCCCTATTTGTTTATTTTTCTAAATACATTCAAATAT
GTATCCGCTCATGAGACAATAACCCTGATAAATGCTTCAATAATATTGAAAAAGGAAGAGTCCTGAGGCG
GAAAGAACCAGCTGTGGAATGTGTGTCAGTTAGGGTGTGGAAAGTCCCCAGGCTCCCCAGCAGGCAGAAG
TATGCAAAGCATGCATCTCAATTAGTCAGCAACCAGGTGTGGAAAGTCCCCAGGCTCCCCAGCAGGCAGA
AGTATGCAAAGCATGCATCTCAATTAGTCAGCAACCATAGTCCCGCCCCTAACTCCGCCCATCCCGCCCC
TAACTCCGCCCAGTTCCGCCCATTCTCCGCCCCATGGCTGACTAATTTTTTTTATTTATGCAGAGGCCGA
GGCCGCCTCGGCCTCTGAGCTATTCCAGAAGTAGTGAGGAGGCTTTTTTGGAGGCCTAGGCTTTTGCAAA
GATCGATCAAGAGACAGGATGAGGATCGTTTCGCATGATTGAACAAGATGGATTGCACGCAGGTTCTCCG
GCCGCTTGGGTGGAGAGGCTATTCGGCTATGACTGGGCACAACAGACAATCGGCTGCTCTGATGCCGCCG
TGTTCCGGCTGTCAGCGCAGGGGCGCCCGGTTCTTTTTGTCAAGACCGACCTGTCCGGTGCCCTGAATGA
ACTGCAAGACGAGGCAGCGCGGCTATCGTGGCTGGCCACGACGGGCGTTCCTTGCGCAGCTGTGCTCGAC
GTTGTCACTGAAGCGGGAAGGGACTGGCTGCTATTGGGCGAAGTGCCGGGGCAGGATCTCCTGTCATCTC
ACCTTGCTCCTGCCGAGAAAGTATCCATCATGGCTGATGCAATGCGGCGGCTGCATACGCTTGATCCGGC
TACCTGCCCATTCGACCACCAAGCGAAACATCGCATCGAGCGAGCACGTACTCGGATGGAAGCCGGTCTT
GTCGATCAGGATGATCTGGACGAAGAGCATCAGGGGCTCGCGCCAGCCGAACTGTTCGCCAGGCTCAAGG
CGAGCATGCCCGACGGCGAGGATCTCGTCGTGACCCATGGCGATGCCTGCTTGCCGAATATCATGGTGGA
AAATGGCCGCTTTTCTGGATTCATCGACTGTGGCCGGCTGGGTGTGGCGGACCGCTATCAGGACATAGCG
TTGGCTACCCGTGATATTGCTGAAGAGCTTGGCGGCGAATGGGCTGACCGCTTCCTCGTGCTTTACGGTA
TCGCCGCTCCCGATTCGCAGCGCATCGCCTTCTATCGCCTTCTTGACGAGTTCTTCTGAGCGGGACTCTG
GGGTTCGAAATGACCGACCAAGCGACGCCCAACCTGCCATCACGAGATTTCGATTCCACCGCCGCCTTCT
ATGAAAGGTTGGGCTTCGGAATCGTTTTCCGGGACGCCGGCTGGATGATCCTCCAGCGCGGGGATCTCAT
GCTGGAGTTCTTCGCCCACCCTAGGGGGAGGCTAACTGAAACACGGAAGGAGACAATACCGGAAGGAACC
CGCGCTATGACGGCAATAAAAAGACAGAATAAAACGCACGGTGTTGGGTCGTTTGTTCATAAACGCGGGG
TTCGGTCCCAGGGCTGGCACTCTGTCGATACCCCACCGAGACCCCATTGGGGCCAATACGCCCGCGTTTC
TTCCTTTTCCCCACCCCACCCCCCAAGTTCGGGTGAAGGCCCAGGGCTCGCAGCCAACGTCGGGGCGGCA
GGCCCTGCCATAGCCTCAGGTTACTCATATATACTTTAGATTGATTTAAAACTTCATTTTTAATTTAAAA
GGATCTAGGTGAAGATCCTTTTTGATAATCTCATGACCAAAATCCCTTAACGTGAGTTTTCGTTCCACTG
AGCGTCAGACCCCGTAGAAAAGATCAAAGGATCTTCTTGAGATCCTTTTTTTCTGCGCGTAATCTGCTGC
TTGCAAACAAAAAAACCACCGCTACCAGCGGTGGTTTGTTTGCCGGATCAAGAGCTACCAACTCTTTTTC
CGAAGGTAACTGGCTTCAGCAGAGCGCAGATACCAAATACTGTTCTTCTAGTGTAGCCGTAGTTAGGCCA
CCACTTCAAGAACTCTGTAGCACCGCCTACATACCTCGCTCTGCTAATCCTGTTACCAGTGGCTGCTGCC
AGTGGCGATAAGTCGTGTCTTACCGGGTTGGACTCAAGACGATAGTTACCGGATAAGGCGCAGCGGTCGG
GCTGAACGGGGGGTTCGTGCACACAGCCCAGCTTGGAGCGAACGACCTACACCGAACTGAGATACCTACA
GCGTGAGCTATGAGAAAGCGCCACGCTTCCCGAAGGGAGAAAGGCGGACAGGTATCCGGTAAGCGGCAGG
GTCGGAACAGGAGAGCGCACGAGGGAGCTTCCAGGGGGAAACGCCTGGTATCTTTATAGTCCTGTCGGGT
TTCGCCACCTCTGACTTGAGCGTCGATTTTTGTGATGCTCGTCAGGGGGGCGGAGCCTATGGAAAAACGC
CAGCAACGCGGCCTTTTTACGGTTCCTGGCCTTTTGCTGGCCTTTTGCTCACATGTTCTTTCCTGCGTTA
TCCCCTGATTCTGTGGATAACCGTATTACCGCCATGCAT
Features (pLannotate 1.2.2; 16 found; start..end, strand, type, name):
     61..364     +  enhancer       CMV enhancer: human cytomegalovirus immediate early enhancer
    365..568     +  promoter       CMV promoter: human cytomegalovirus (CMV) immediate early promoter
    613..1329    +  CDS            EGFP: EGFP is a basic (constitutively fluorescent) green fluorescent protein published in 1996, derived from Aequorea victoria. It is reported to be a rapidly-maturing weak dimer with moderate acid sensitivity.
   1330..1356    +  misc_feature   MCS (fragment): multiple cloning site
   1369..3732    +  CDS            ATXN1: ATX1_HUMAN - Also known as ATX1, SCA1. Experimental evidence at protein level: Swiss-Prot protein existence level 1. Chromatin-binding factor that repress Notch signaling in the absence of Notch intracellular domain by acting as a CBF1 corepressor. Binds to the HEY promoter and might assist, along with NCOR2, RBPJ- mediated repression. Binds RNA in vitro. May be involved in RNA metabolism (PubMed:21475249). In concert with CIC and ATXN1L, involved in brain development (By similarity). From Homo sapiens (Human).
   3736..3777    +  misc_feature   MCS (fragment): pBluescript multiple cloning site
   3809..3893    +  CDS            large T antigen (fragment): large T antigen from SV40 (simian virus 40)
   3916..4037    +  polyA_signal   SV40 poly(A) signal: SV40 polyadenylation signal
   4071..4499    -  rep_origin     f1 ori (sequence partly withheld): f1 bacteriophage origin of replication; arrow indicates direction of (+) strand synthesis
   4526..4630    +  promoter       AmpR promoter: bla
   4632..4989    +  promoter       SV40 promoter: SV40 enhancer and early promoter
   5024..5818    +  CDS            NeoR/KanR: aminoglycoside phosphotransferase from Tn5; aph(3')-II (or nptII); confers resistance to neomycin, kanamycin, and G418 (Geneticin®)
   5839..5991    +  CDS            ble (fragment): BLE_KLEPN - Experimental evidence at protein level: Swiss-Prot protein existence level 1. Binding protein with a strong affinity to the bleomycin family of antibiotics. Binds to CL990; an antimitotic-antibiotic compound. From Klebsiella pneumoniae.
   6050..6097    +  polyA_signal   HSV TK poly(A) signal: herpes simplex virus thymidine kinase polyadenylation signal (Cole and Stacy, 1985)
   6188..6204    -  polyA_signal   bGH poly(A) signal (fragment): bovine growth hormone polyadenylation signal
   6426..7014    +  rep_origin     ori: high-copy-number ColE1/pMB1/pBR322/pUC origin of replication
