[The description below was written by a language model from this plasmid's Addgene catalogue record and pLannotate feature annotations shown in this document.]
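Description:
pEGFP-ATXN1-2Q is a mammalian expression plasmid built on the pEGFP-C1 backbone that produces human ataxin-1 (ATXN1) fused at its N-terminus to EGFP. The sequenced record is about 7.1 kb. It replicates in E. coli from a high-copy ColE1/pUC-type origin and also carries an f1 phage origin. Selection relies on a single Tn5 NeoR/KanR (aminoglycoside phosphotransferase) gene placed behind tandem bacterial (bla) and SV40 early promoters and terminated by the HSV TK polyadenylation signal. This arrangement gives kanamycin resistance in bacteria and allows G418 selection in mammalian cells. The small ble, bGH poly(A) and SV40 large T antigen fragments in the annotation appear to be partial matches within backbone sequence rather than functional parts.

The expression cassette uses the human CMV immediate early enhancer and promoter to drive the EGFP coding sequence. EGFP is followed by a short remnant of the multiple cloning site and then the 2,364 bp ATXN1 open reading frame, with the SV40 poly(A) signal downstream. The insert carries a polyglutamine tract of only two glutamines. According to the record it lacks its own stop codon, so translation presumably continues into the downstream polylinker sequence until a vector-encoded stop is reached.

ATXN1 is the gene whose polyglutamine expansion is associated with spinocerebellar ataxia type 1 (SCA1). The associated publication concerns chaperone suppression of aggregation and altered proteasome localization in that disease. In that context, this very short-tract version would plausibly serve as a non-expanded comparison construct for visualising the subcellular localization and aggregation behaviour of fluorescently tagged ataxin-1 in transfected mammalian cells, although the record does not state its role explicitly.
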