Addgene plasmid #33239: pEGFP-ATXN1-2Q
Depositing lab: Huda Zoghbi. Depositing organization: Baylor College of Medicine. Publication: Chaperone suppression of aggregation and altered subcellular proteasome localization imply protein misfolding in SCA1. Cummings CJ, Mancini MA, Antalffy B, DeFranco DB, Orr HT, Zoghbi HY. Nat Genet. 1998 Jun;19(2):148-54. 10.1038/502 PubMed 9620770.
Backbone
  Vector backbone: pEGFP-C1
  Backbone size w/o insert (bp): 4700
  Vector type: Mammalian Expression
Growth in bacteria
  Bacterial resistance: Kanamycin, 50 μg/mL
  Growth temperature: 37°C
  Growth strain: DH5alpha
  Copy number: Unknown
Gene/Insert
  Gene/Insert name: Ataxin-1 (alt name: ATXN1)
  Species: H. sapiens (human)
  Insert size (bp): 2364
  Mutation: insert contains 2Q (2 glutamines) and there isno stop codon
  GenBank ID: NM_000332
  Entrez Gene: ATXN1 (a.k.a. ATX1, D6S504E, SCA1)
  Tag / fusion protein: GFP (N terminal on backbone)
Terms and licenses: Academic/Nonprofit Terms; Industry Terms: Not Available to Industry
How to cite: pEGFP-ATXN1-2Q was a gift from Huda Zoghbi (Addgene plasmid # 33239 ; http://n2t.net/addgene:33239 ; RRID:Addgene_33239)
