>Addgene plasmid #33239 | pEGFP-ATXN1-2Q | addgene partial sequence | sequence record 82870 | EGFP-C 5'-CATGGTCCTGCTGGAGTTCGTG-3'
TCTCGGCATGGACGAGCTGTACAAGTCCGGACTCAGATCTCGAGCTCAAGCTAGCTTCGAATTCATGAAA
TCCAACCAAGAGCGGAGCAACGAATGCCTGCCTCCCAAGAAGCGCGAGATCCCCGCCACCAGCCGGTCCT
CCGAGGAGAAGGCCCCTACCCTGCCCAGCGACAACCACCGGGTGGAGGGCACAGCATGGCTCCCGGGCAA
CCCTGGTGGCCGGGGCCACGGGGGCGGGAGGCATGGGCCGGCAGGGACCTCGGTGGAGCTTGGTTTACAA
CAGGGAATAGGTTTACACAAAGCATTGTCCACAGGGCTGGACTACTCCCCGCCCAGCGCTCCCAGGTCTG
TCCCCGTGGCCACCACGCTGCCTGCCGCGTACGCCACCCCGCAGCCAGGGACCCCGGTGTCCCCCGTACA
GTACGCTCACCTGCCGCACACCTTCCAGTTCATTGGGTCCTCCCAATACAGTGGAACCTATGCCAGCTTC
ATCCCATCACAGCTGATCCCCCCAACCGCCAACCCCGTCACCAGTGCAGTGGCCTCGGCCGCAGGGGCCA
CCACTCCATCCCAGCGCTCCCAGCTGGAGGCCTATTCCACTCTGCTGGCCAACATGGGCAGTCTGAGCCA
GACGCCGGGACACAAGGCTGAGCAGCAGCACCTCAGCAGGGCTCCGGGGCTTATCACCCCGGGGTCCCCC
CCACCAGCCCAGCAGAACCAGTACGTCCACATTTCCAGTTCTCCGCAGAACACCGGCCGCACCGCCTCTC
CTCCGGCCATCCCCGTCCACCTCCACCCCCACCAGACGATGATCCCACACACGCTCACCCTGGGGCCCCC
CTCCCAGGTCGTCATGCAATACGCCGACTCCGGCAGCCACTTTGTCCCTCGGGAGGCCACCAAGAAAGCT
GAGAGCAGCCGGCTGCAGCAGGCCATCCAGG
